>Addgene plasmid #182643 | pQCXIP-mCherry-CDMPR | addgene full sequence | sequence record 358629 | Addgene NGS Result
TCCGCGTTACATAACTTACGGTAAATGGCCCGCCTGGCTGACCGCCCAACGACCCCCGCCCATTGACGTC
AATAATGACGTATGTTCCCATAGTAACGCCAATAGGGACTTTCCATTGACGTCAATGGGTGGAGTATTTA
CGGTAAACTGCCCACTTGGCAGTACATCAAGTGTATCATATGCCAAGTACGCCCCCTATTGACGTCAATG
ACGGTAAATGGCCCGCCTGGCATTATGCCCAGTACATGACCTTATGGGACTTTCCTACTTGGCAGTACAT
CTACGTATTAGTCATCGCTATTACCATGGTGATGCGGTTTTGGCAGTACATCAATGGGCGTGGATAGCGG
TTTGACTCACGGGGATTTCCAAGTCTCCACCCCATTGACGTCAATGGGAGTTTGTTTTGGCACCAAAATC
AACGGGACTTTCCAAAATGTCGTAACAACTCCGCCCCATTGACGCAAATGGGCGGTAGGCGTGTACGGTG
GGAGGTCTATATAAGCAGAGCTCAATAAAAGAGCCCACAACCCCTCACTCGGCGCGCCAGTCTTCCGATA
GACTGCGTCGCCCGGGTACCCGTATTCCCAATAAAGCCTCTTGCTGTTTGCATCCGAATCGTGGTCTCGC
TGTTCCTTGGGAGGGTCTCCTCTGAGTGATTGACTACCCACGACGGGGGTCTTTCATTTGGGGGCTCGTC
CGGGATTTGGAGACCCCTGCCCAGGGACCACCGACCCACCACCGGGAGGTAAGCTGGCCAGCAACTTATC
TGTGTCTGTCCGATTGTCTAGTGTCTATGTTTGATGTTATGCGCCTGCGTCTGTACTAGTTAGCTAACTA
GCTCTGTATCTGGCGGACCCGTGGTGGAACTGACGAGTTCTGAACACCCGGCCGCAACCCTGGGAGACGT
CCCAGGGACTTTGGGGGCCGTTTTTGTGGCCCGACCTGAGGAAGGGAGTCGATGTGGAATCCGACCCCGT
CAGGATATGTGGTTCTGGTAGGAGACGAGAACCTAAAACAGTTCCCGCCTCCGTCTGAATTTTTGCTTTC
GGTTTGGAACCGAAGCCGCGCGTCTTGTCTGCTGCAGCGCTGCAGCATCGTTCTGTGTTGTCTCTGTCTG
ACTGTGTTTCTGTATTTGTCTGAAAATTAGGGCCAGACTGTTACCACTCCCTTAAGTTTGACCTTAGGTC
ACTGGAAAGATGTCGAGCGGATCGCTCACAACCAGTCGGTAGATGTCAAGAAGAGACGTTGGGTTACCTT
CTGCTCTGCAGAATGGCCAACCTTTAACGTCGGATGGCCGCGAGACGGCACCTTTAACCGAGACCTCATC
ACCCAGGTTAAGATCAAGGTCTTTTCACCTGGCCCGCATGGACACCCAGACCAGGTCCCCTACATCGTGA
CCTGGGAAGCCTTGGCTTTTGACCCCCCTCCCTGGGTCAAGCCCTTTGTACACCCTAAGCCTCCGCCTCC
TCTTCCTCCATCCGCCCCGTCTCTCCCCCTTGAACCTCCTCGTTCGACCCCGCCTCGATCCTCCCTTTAT
CCAGCCCTCACTCCTTCTCTAGGCGCCGGAATTGAAGATCTGGGGGATCGATCCTCTAGAGTCCGTTACA
TAACTTACGGTAAATGGCCCGCCTGGCTGACCGCCCAACGACCCCCGCCCATTGACGTCAATAATGACGT
ATGTTCCCATAGTAACGCCAATAGGGACTTTCCATTGACGTCAATGGGTGGAGTATTTACGGTAAACTGC
CCACTTGGCAGTACATCAAGTGTATCATATGCCAAGTACGCCCCCTATTGACGTCAATGACGGTAAATGG
CCCGCCTGGCATTATGCCCAGTACATGACCTTATGGGACTTTCCTACTTGGCAGTACATCTACGTATTAG
TCATCGCTATTACCATGGTGATGCGGTTTTGGCAGTACATCAATGGGCGTGGATAGCGGTTTGACTCACG
GGGATTTCCAAGTCTCCACCCCATTGACGTCAATGGGAGTTTGTTTTGGCACCAAAATCAACGGGACTTT
CCAAAATGTCGTAACAACTCCGCCCCATTGACGCAAATGGGCGGTAGGCGTGTACGGTGGGAGGTCTATA
TAAGCAGAGCTCGTTTAGTGAACCGTCAGATCGCCTGGAGACGCCATCCACGCTGTTTTGACCTCCATAG
AAGACACCGGGACCGATCCAGCCTCCGCGGCCGGGAACGGTGCATTGGAACGGACCTGCAGGAATTGATC
CGCGGCCGCCCGCCACCATGAAGACGATCATCGCCCTGAGCTACATCTTCTGCCTGGTGTTCGCCAGGGA
ATCTATGGTGAGCAAGGGCGAGGAGGATAACATGGCCATCATCAAGGAGTTCATGCGCTTCAAGGTGCAC
ATGGAGGGCTCCGTGAACGGCCACGAGTTCGAGATCGAGGGCGAGGGCGAGGGCCGCCCCTACGAGGGCA
CCCAGACCGCCAAGCTGAAGGTGACCAAGGGTGGCCCCCTGCCCTTCGCCTGGGACATCCTGTCCCCTCA
GTTCATGTACGGCTCCAAGGCCTACGTGAAGCACCCCGCCGACATCCCCGACTACTTGAAGCTGTCCTTC
CCCGAGGGCTTCAAGTGGGAGCGCGTGATGAACTTCGAGGACGGCGGCGTGGTGACCGTGACCCAGGACT
CCTCCCTGCAGGACGGCGAGTTCATCTACAAGGTGAAGCTGCGCGGCACCAACTTCCCCTCCGACGGCCC
CGTAATGCAGAAGAAGACCATGGGCTGGGAGGCCTCCTCCGAGCGGATGTACCCCGAGGACGGCGCCCTG
AAGGGCGAGATCAAGCAGAGGCTGAAGCTGAAGGACGGCGGCCACTACGACGCTGAGGTCAAGACCACCT
ACAAGGCCAAGAAGCCCGTGCAGCTGCCCGGCGCCTACAACGTCAACATCAAGTTGGACATCACCTCCCA
CAACGAGGACTACACCATCGTGGAACAGTACGAACGCGCCGAGGGCCGCCACTCCACCGGCGGCATGGAC
GAGCTGTACAAGGGTACCACAGAAGAAAAATCGTGTGACCTGGTAGGAGAGAAGGATAAGGAGTCAAAGA
ACGAGGTGGCTCTCCTGGAGAGGTTACGGCCACTGTTTAACAAAAGTTTTGAGAGTACTGTGGGCCAGGG
CTCAGACACATACAGCTACATATTCAGAGTATGCCGGGAAGCTAGCAACCACTCCTCTGGAGCAGGCCTG
GTCCAGATCAACAAAAGCAATGACAAGGAGACAGTGGTTGGGAGAATCAACGAGACTCACATCTTCAATG
GAAGTAATTGGATCATGCTGATATATAAAGGGGGTGATGAATATGACAACCACTGTGGCAAAGAGCAGCG
CCGTGCAGTGGTGATGATCTCCTGCAATCGGCACACACTAGCGGCTAATTTTAACCCAGTGTCTGAGGAA
CGAGGCAAAGTCCAGGATTGCTTCTACCTCTTTGAGATGGATAGCAGCCTGGCCTGTTCACCAGAGGTCT
CACACCTCAGTGTGGGCTCGATCTTACTTGTCATATTTGCATCATTGGTTGCTGTCTATATCATTGGGGG
TTTCTTATACCAGCGATTGGTAGTGGGGGCCAAGGGAATGGAGCAGTTTCCTCATCTGGCCTTCTGGCAG
GATCTTGGCAACCTAGTAGCTGATGGTTGTGACTTTGTGTGCCGATCCAAACCCCGCAATGTGCCTGCAG
CATATCGTGGAGTGGGAGATGACCAGCTGGGGGAAGAGTCGGAAGAAAGGGATGATCATCTGCTACCAAT
GTGATAATTAATTAACGGATCCGGAATTCCGCCCCCCCCCCCCCCCCCCCTCTCCCTCCCCCCCCCCTAA
CGTTACTGGCCGAAGCCGCTTGGAATAAGGCCGGTGTGCGTTTGTCTATATGTTATTTTCCACCATATTG
CCGTCTTTTGGCAATGTGAGGGCCCGGAAACCTGGCCCTGTCTTCTTGACGAGCATTCCTAGGGGTCTTT
CCCCTCTCGCCAAAGGAATGCAAGGTCTGTTGAATGTCGTGAAGGAAGCAGTTCCTCTGGAAGCTTCTTG
AAGACAAACAACGTCTGTAGCGACCCTTTGCAGGCAGCGGAACCCCCCACCTGGCGACAGGTGCCTCTGC
GGCCAAAAGCCACGTGTATAAGATACACCTGCAAAGGCGGCACAACCCCAGTGCCACGTTGTGAGTTGGA
TAGTTGTGGAAAGAGTCAAATGGCTCTCCTCAAGCGTATTCAACAAGGGGCTGAAGGATGCCCAGAAGGT
ACCCCATTGTATGGGATCTGATCTGGGGCCTCGGTGCACATGCTTTACATGTGTTTAGTCGAGGTTAAAA
AAACGTCTAGGCCCCCCGAACCACGGGGACGTGGTTTTCCTTTGAAAAACACGATGATAAGCTTGCCACA
ACCCACAAGGAGACGACCTTCCATGACCGAGTACAAGCCCACGGTGCGCCTCGCCACCCGCGACGACGTC
CCCCGGGCCGTACGCACCCTCGCCGCCGCGTTCGCCGACTACCCCGCCACGCGCCACACCGTCGACCCGG
ACCGCCACATCGAGCGGGTCACCGAGCTGCAAGAACTCTTCCTCACGCGCGTCGGGCTCGACATCGGCAA
GGTGTGGGTCGCGGACGACGGCGCCGCGGTGGCGGTCTGGACCACGCCGGAGAGCGTCGAAGCGGGGGCG
GTGTTCGCCGAGATCGGCCCGCGCATGGCCGAGTTGAGCGGTTCCCGGCTGGCCGCGCAGCAACAGATGG
AAGGCCTCCTGGCGCCGCACCGGCCCAAGGAGCCCGCGTGGTTCCTGGCCACCGTCGGCGTCTCGCCCGA
CCACCAGGGCAAGGGTCTGGGCAGCGCCGTCGTGCTCCCCGGAGTGGAGGCGGCCGAGCGCGCCGGGGTG
CCCGCCTTCCTGGAGACCTCCGCGCCCCGCAACCTCCCCTTCTACGAGCGGCTCGGCTTCACCGTCACCG
CCGACGTCGAGGTGCCCGAAGGACCGCGCACCTGGTGCATGACCCGCAAGCCCGGTGCCTGACGCCCGCC
CCACGACCCGCAGCGCCCGACCGAAAGGAGCGCACGACCCCATGGCTCCGACCGAAGCCACCCGGGGCGG
CCCCGCCGACCCCGCACCCGCCCCCGAGGCCCACCGACTCTAGTCGAGGGCTGCAGCGCTGCAGAGGCCG
AGTGCAGAACTGCTCCAAAGGGACCTCAAGGCTTTCCGAGGGACACTAGGCTGACTCCATCGAGCCAGTG
TAGAGATAAGCTTATCGATTAGTCCAATTTGTTAAAGACAGGATATCAGTGGTCCAGGCTCTAGTTTTGA
CTCAACAATATCACCAGCTGAAGCCTATAGAGTACGAGCCATAGATAAAATAAAAGATTTTATTTAGTCT
CCAGAAAAAGGGGGGAATGAAAGACCCCACCTGTAGGTTTGGCAAGCTAGCTTAAGTAACGCCATTTTGC
AAGGCATGGAAAAATACATAACTGAGAATAGAGAAGTTCAGATCAAGGTCAGGAACAGATGGAACAGGGT
CGACCCTAGAGAACCATCAGATGTTTCCAGGGTGCCCCAAGGACCTGAAATGACCCTGTGCCTTATTTGA
ACTAACCAATCAGTTCGCTTCTCGCTTCTGTTCGCGCGCTTCTGCTCCCCGAGCTCAATAAAAGAGCCCA
CAACCCCTCACTCGGGGCGCCAGTCCTCCGATTGACTGAGTCGCCCGGGTACCCGTGTATCCAATAAACC
CTCTTGCAGTTGCATCCGACTTGTGGTCTCGCTGTTCCTTGGGAGGGTCTCCTCTGAGTGATTGACTACC
CGTCAGCGGGGGTCTTTCATTTGGGGGCTCGTCCGGGATCGGGAGACCCCTGCCCAGGGACCACCGACCC
ACCACCGGGAGGTAAGCTGGCTGCCTCGCGCGTTTCGGTGATGACGGTGAAAACCTCTGACACATGCAGC
TCCCGGAGACGGTCACAGCTTGTCTGTAAGCGGATGCCGGGAGCAGACAAGCCCGTCAGGGCGCGTCAGC
GGGTGTTGGCGGGTGTCGGGGCGCAGCCATGACCCAGTCACGTAGCGATAGCGGAGTGTAGATCCGGCTG
TGGAATGTGTGTCAGTTAGGGTGTGGAAAGTCCCCAGGCTCCCCAGCAGGCAGAAGTATGCAAAGCATGC
ATCTCAATTAGTCAGCAACCAGGTGTGGAAAGTCCCCAGGCTCCCCAGCAGGCAGAAGTATGCAAAGCAT
GCATCTCAATTAGTCAGCAACCATAGTCCCGCCCCTAACTCCGCCCATCCCGCCCCTAACTCCGCCCAGT
TCCGCCCATTCTCCGCCCCATGGCTGACTAATTTTTTTTATTTATGCAGAGGCCGAGGCCGCCTCGGCCT
CTGAGCTATTCCAGAAGTAGTGAGGAGGCTTTTTTGGAGGCCTAGGCTTTTGCAAAAAGCTTACTGGCTT
AACTATGCGGCATCAGAGCAGATTGTACTGAGAGTGCACCATATGCGGTGTGAAATACCGCACAGATGCG
TAAGGAGAAAATACCGCATCAGGCGCTCTTCCGCTTCCTCGCTCACTGACTCGCTGCGCTCGGTCGTTCG
GCTGCGGCGAGCGGTATCAGCTCACTCAAAGGCGGTAATACGGTTATCCACAGAATCAGGGGATAACGCA
GGAAAGAACATGTGAGCAAAAGGCCAGCAAAAGGCCAGGAACCGTAAAAAGGCCGCGTTGCTGGCGTTTT
TCCATAGGCTCCGCCCCCCTGACGAGCATCACAAAAATCGACGCTCAAGTCAGAGGTGGCGAAACCCGAC
AGGACTATAAAGATACCAGGCGTTTCCCCCTGGAAGCTCCCTCGTGCGCTCTCCTGTTCCGACCCTGCCG
CTTACCGGATACCTGTCCGCCTTTCTCCCTTCGGGAAGCGTGGCGCTTTCTCATAGCTCACGCTGTAGGT
ATCTCAGTTCGGTGTAGGTCGTTCGCTCCAAGCTGGGCTGTGTGCACGAACCCCCCGTTCAGCCCGACCG
CTGCGCCTTATCCGGTAACTATCGTCTTGAGTCCAACCCGGTAAGACACGACTTATCGCCACTGGCAGCA
GCCACTGGTAACAGGATTAGCAGAGCGAGGTATGTAGGCGGTGCTACAGAGTTCTTGAAGTGGTGGCCTA
ACTACGGCTACACTAGAAGGACAGTATTTGGTATCTGCGCTCTGCTGAAGCCAGTTACCTTCGGAAAAAG
AGTTGGTAGCTCTTGATCCGGCAAACAAACCACCGCTGGTAGCGGTGGTTTTTTTGTTTGCAAGCAGCAG
ATTACGCGCAGAAAAAAAGGATCTCAAGAAGATCCTTTGATCTTTTCTACGGGGTCTGACGCTCAGTGGA
ACGAAAACTCACGTTAAGGGATTTTGGTCATGAGATTATCAAAAAGGATCTTCACCTAGATCCTTTTAAA
TTAAAAATGAAGTTTTAAATCAATCTAAAGTATATATGAGTAAACTTGGTCTGACAGTTACCAATGCTTA
ATCAGTGAGGCACCTATCTCAGCGATCTGTCTATTTCGTTCATCCATAGTTGCCTGACTCCCCGTCGTGT
AGATAACTACGATACGGGAGGGCTTACCATCTGGCCCCAGTGCTGCAATGATACCGCGAGACCCACGCTC
ACCGGCTCCAGATTTATCAGCAATAAACCAGCCAGCCGGAAGGGCCGAGCGCAGAAGTGGTCCTGCAACT
TTATCCGCCTCCATCCAGTCTATTAATTGTTGCCGGGAAGCTAGAGTAAGTAGTTCGCCAGTTAATAGTT
TGCGCAACGTTGTTGCCATTGCTGCAGGCATCGTGGTGTCACGCTCGTCGTTTGGTATGGCTTCATTCAG
CTCCGGTTCCCAACGATCAAGGCGAGTTACATGATCCCCCATGTTGTGCAAAAAAGCGGTTAGCTCCTTC
GGTCCTCCGATCGTTGTCAGAAGTAAGTTGGCCGCAGTGTTATCACTCATGGTTATGGCAGCACTGCATA
ATTCTCTTACTGTCATGCCATCCGTAAGATGCTTTTCTGTGACTGGTGAGTACTCAACCAAGTCATTCTG
AGAATAGTGTATGCGGCGACCGAGTTGCTCTTGCCCGGCGTCAACACGGGATAATACCGCGCCACATAGC
AGAACTTTAAAAGTGCTCATCATTGGAAAACGTTCTTCGGGGCGAAAACTCTCAAGGATCTTACCGCTGT
TGAGATCCAGTTCGATGTAACCCACTCGTGCACCCAACTGATCTTCAGCATCTTTTACTTTCACCAGCGT
TTCTGGGTGAGCAAAAACAGGAAGGCAAAATGCCGCAAAAAAGGGAATAAGGGCGACACGGAAATGTTGA
ATACTCATACTCTTCCTTTTTCAATATTATTGAAGCATTTATCAGGGTTATTGTCTCATGAGCGGATACA
TATTTGAATGTATTTAGAAAAATAAACAAATAGGGGTTCCGCGCACATTTCCCCGAAAAGTGCCACCTGA
CGTCTAAGAAACCATTATTATCATGACATTAACCTATAAAAATAGGCGTATCACGAGGCCCTTTCGTCTT
CAAGAATTAGCTTGGCCATTGCATACGTTGTATCCATATCATAATATGTACATTTATATTGGCTCATGTC
CAACATTACCGCCATGTTGACATTGATTATTGACTAGTTATTAATAGTAATCAATTACGGGGTCATTAGT
TCATAGCCCATATATGGAGT
Features (pLannotate 1.2.2; 23 found; start..end, strand, type, name):
    309..512     +  promoter       CMV promoter: human cytomegalovirus (CMV) immediate early promoter
    513..688     +  LTR            5' LTR (truncated): truncated long terminal repeat from Moloney murine sarcoma virus
    810..1084    +  misc_feature   MESV Ψ (fragment): packaging signal of murine embryonic stem cell virus
   1151..1567    +  CDS            gag (truncated): truncated Moloney murine leukemia virus (MMLV) gag gene lacking the start codon
   1604..1907    +  enhancer       CMV enhancer: human cytomegalovirus immediate early enhancer
   1908..2111    +  promoter       CMV promoter: human cytomegalovirus (CMV) immediate early promoter
   2315..3022    +  CDS            mCherry: mCherry is a basic (constitutively fluorescent) red fluorescent protein published in 2004, derived from Discosoma sp.. It is reported to be a very rapidly-maturing monomer with low acid sensitivity.
   3032..3781    +  CDS            M6pr (fragment): MPRD_MOUSE - Also known as 46mpr. Experimental evidence at protein level: Swiss-Prot protein existence level 1. Transport of phosphorylated lysosomal enzymes from the Golgi complex and the cell surface to lysosomes. Lysosomal enzymes bearing phosphomannosyl residues bind specifically to mannose-6-phosphate receptors in the Golgi apparatus and the resulting receptor-ligand complex is transported to an acidic prelyosomal compartment where the low pH mediates the dissociation of the complex. From Mus musculus (Mouse).
   3810..3830    -  promoter       chicken β-actin promoter (fragment): contains a 21-bp deletion relative to the standard chicken β-actin promoter
   3938..4400    +  misc_feature   IRES: internal ribosome entry site (IRES) of the encephalomyocarditis virus (EMCV)
   4433..5032    +  CDS            PuroR: puromycin N-acetyltransferase; pac from Streptomyces alboniger; confers resistance to puromycin
   5082..5147    +  CDS            dmpM (fragment): DMPM_STRAD - Protein inferred from homology: Swiss-Prot protein existence level 3. From Streptomyces alboniger.
   5160..5231    +  CDS            Mos (fragment): MOS_MOUSE - Experimental evidence at transcript level: Swiss-Prot protein existence level 2. From Mus musculus (Mouse).
   5264..5364    +  CDS            env (fragment): murine leukemia virus gPr80 envelope polyprotein precursor; env; proteolytically cleaved into gp70SU and p15TM subunits
   5406..5831    +  LTR            3' LTR (ΔU3): self-inactivating 3' long terminal repeat (LTR) from Moloney murine leukemia virus
   5900..5940    +  CDS            rop (fragment): Rop protein, which maintains plasmids at low copy number; rop
   6042..6080    +  misc_feature   bom (fragment): basis of mobility region from pBR322
   6097..6426    +  promoter       SV40 promoter: SV40 enhancer and early promoter
   6432..6533    +  misc_feature   bom (fragment): basis of mobility region from pBR322
   6719..7307    -  rep_origin     ori: high-copy-number ColE1/pMB1/pBR322/pUC origin of replication
   7478..8338    -  CDS            AmpR: β-lactamase; bla; confers resistance to ampicillin, carbenicillin, and related antibiotics
   8339..8443    -  promoter       AmpR promoter: bla
   8629..308     +  enhancer       CMV enhancer (across the origin): human cytomegalovirus immediate early enhancer
