[The description below was written by a language model from this plasmid's Addgene catalogue record and pLannotate feature annotations shown in this document.]
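Description:
pQCXIP-mCherry-CDMPR is a self-inactivating gammaretroviral expression vector built on the Clontech/Takara pQCXIP backbone, about 8.7 kb in total, for stable or transient expression in mammalian cells. It is propagated in E. coli through a high-copy ColE1/pUC-type origin with ampicillin selection from the β-lactamase gene. The viral portion begins with a hybrid CMV enhancer/promoter fused to a truncated Moloney murine sarcoma virus 5' LTR, which drives production of the genomic RNA in packaging cells. This is followed by the Ψ packaging signal with a truncated, start-codon-less gag segment, and the region ends in a ΔU3 3' LTR. Because the U3 deletion is copied to both LTRs during reverse transcription, the integrated provirus lacks LTR promoter activity and expression depends on the internal promoter.

That internal cassette uses a CMV immediate-early enhancer/promoter to transcribe a bicistronic message. The first cistron, cloned between NotI and PacI, encodes a fusion protein. It consists of an N-terminal ER-targeting signal sequence from hemagglutinin, then mCherry, then the murine cation-dependent mannose-6-phosphate receptor (CDMPR, M6pr) lacking its own signal peptide. With this order the red fluorescent protein should lie on the lumenal/extracellular side of the receptor. The short signal sequence is not annotated separately in the feature table. An EMCV IRES downstream allows translation of puromycin N-acetyltransferase from the same transcript, linking puromycin resistance to expression of the fusion.

The construct was deposited with a study of retrograde CDMPR transport using sulfatable nanobodies. It is suited to generating cell lines that express a fluorescently tagged CDMPR for following receptor trafficking.
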