Addgene plasmid #182643: pQCXIP-mCherry-CDMPR
Purpose: Mammalian expression vector encoding a protein fusion composed of an N-terminal ER targeting sequence of hemagglutinin (HA), followed by mCherry and murine CDMPR (without its signal peptide)
Depositing lab: Martin Spiess. Depositing organization: University of Basel. Publication: Retrograde transport of CDMPR depends on several machineries as analyzed by sulfatable nanobodies. Buser DP, Bader G, Spiess M. Life Sci Alliance. 2022 Mar 21;5(7). pii: 5/7/e202101269. doi: 10.26508/lsa.202101269. Print 2022 Mar. PubMed 35314489.
Backbone
  Vector backbone: pQCXIP
  Backbone manufacturer: Clontech/Takara Bio
  Backbone size w/o insert (bp): 7181
  Total vector size (bp): 8709
  Vector type: Mammalian Expression, Retroviral
  Selectable markers: Puromycin
Growth in bacteria
  Bacterial resistance: Ampicillin, 100 μg/mL
  Growth temperature: 37°C
  Growth strain: NEB Stable
  Copy number: High Copy
Gene/Insert
  Gene/Insert name: CDMPR (alt names: CDMPR46; Cation-dependent mannose-6-phosphate receptor)
  Species: M. musculus (mouse), Synthetic
  Insert size (bp): 1557
  Promoter: CMV
  Tag / fusion protein: N-terminal ER targeting sequence of hemagglutinin (HA) (N terminal on insert); mCherry (N terminal on insert)
  Cloning method: Restriction Enzyme; 5′ cloning site NotI (not destroyed); 3′ cloning site PacI (not destroyed)
  Sequencing primers: 5′ ACGCCATCCACGCTGTTTTGACCT; 3′ AAGCGGCTTCGGCCAGTAACGTTA
Terms and licenses: Academic/Nonprofit Terms; Industry Terms: Not Available to Industry
How to cite: pQCXIP-mCherry-CDMPR was a gift from Martin Spiess (Addgene plasmid # 182643 ; http://n2t.net/addgene:182643 ; RRID:Addgene_182643)
